>Addgene plasmid #8774 | 3440 pcDNA3 Bid p22 | addgene partial sequence | sequence record 17257 | T7 5'-TAATACGACTCACTATAGGG-3'
GATCCTAGTACGGCCGCCGTGTGCTGGAATTCGGCTTCTGCATATGGACTCTGAGGTCAGCAACGGTTCC
GGCCTGGGGGCCAAGCACATCACAGACCTGCTGGTGTTCGGCTTTCTCCAAAGCTCTGGCTGTACTCGCC
AAGAGCTGGAGGTGCTGGGTCGGGAACTGCCTGTGCAAGCTTACTGGGAGGCAGACCTCGAAGACGAGCT
GCAGACAGACGGCAGCCAGGCCAGCCGCTCCTTCAACCAAGGAAGAATAGAGCCAGATTCTGAAAGTCAG
GAAGAAATCATCCACAACATTGCCAGACATCTCGCCCAAATAGGCGATGAGATGGACCACAACATCCAGC
CCACACTGGTGAGACAGCTAGCCGCACAGTTCATGAATGGCAGCCTGTCGGAGGAAGACAAAAGGAACTG
CCTGGCCAAAGCCCTTGATGAGGTGAAGACAGCCTTCCCCAGAGACATGGAGAACGACAAGGCCATGCTG
ATAATGACAATGCTGTTGGCCAAAAAAGTGGCCAGTCACGCACCATCTTTGCTCCGTGATGTCTTCCACA
CGACTGTCAACTTTATTAACCAGAACCTATTCTCCTATGTGAGGAACTTGGTTAGAAACGAGATGGACTG
AGGATCCATATGTGCAAGCCGAATTCTGCAGATATCCATCACACTGGCGGCCGCTCGAGCATGCATCTAG
AGGGCCCTATTCTATAGTGTCACCTAAATGCTAGAGCTCGCTGATCAGCCTCGACTGTGCCTTCTAGTTG
CCAGCCATCTGTTGTTTGCCCCTCCCCCGTGCCTTCCTTGACCCTGGAAGGTGCCACTCCCACTGTCCTT
TCCTAATAAAATGAGGAAATTGCATCGCATTGTCTGAGTAGGTGTCATTCTAT
