[The description below was written by a language model from this plasmid's Addgene catalogue record.]
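Description:
3440 pcDNA3 Bid p22 is a mammalian expression plasmid built on the Invitrogen pcDNA3 backbone (about 5.4 kb without insert) and carrying the wild-type, full-length p22 form of mouse Bid, a BH3-only pro-apoptotic member of the BCL-2 family. The roughly 600 bp insert was placed into the polylinker as an EcoRI fragment, with the site retained at both ends. Because the same enzyme flanks both sides, orientation is not fixed by the cloning strategy itself, and the record lists the T7 primer for reading into the 5′ end of the insert. No epitope tag, fusion partner or reporter is recorded. The plasmid is maintained in bacteria at high copy number under ampicillin selection, and it carries a neomycin resistance marker so that transfected mammalian cells can be selected with G418.

No feature table accompanies the record, so the regulatory elements are not itemised. As a standard pcDNA3 derivative, the insert would be expected to be driven by the CMV immediate-early promoter with a downstream polyadenylation signal, and the T7 promoter upstream of the polylinker also allows in vitro transcription and translation.

The associated publication concerns post-translational N-myristoylation of BID as a switch that targets the protein to mitochondria during apoptosis. In that context p22 is the uncleaved precursor that is processed by caspase-8 into fragments, exposing a glycine that becomes myristoylated. This construct is therefore suited to expressing intact wild-type Bid in cultured cells or in vitro. Likely applications include studying its cleavage, lipid modification, mitochondrial targeting and death-inducing activity, and providing a reference for comparison with mutant or truncated forms.
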