Addgene plasmid #8774: 3440 pcDNA3 Bid p22
Depositing lab: Stanley Korsmeyer. Depositing organization: Dana-Farber Cancer Institute. Publication: Posttranslational N-myristoylation of BID as a molecular switch for targeting mitochondria and apoptosis. Zha J, Weiler S, Oh KJ, Wei MC, Korsmeyer SJ. Science 2000 Dec 1;290(5497):1761-5. 10.1126/science.290.5497.1761 PubMed 11099414.
Backbone
  Vector backbone: pcDNA3
  Backbone manufacturer: Invitrogen
  Backbone size w/o insert (bp): 5400
  Vector type: Mammalian Expression
  Selectable markers: Neomycin (select with G418)
Growth in bacteria
  Bacterial resistance: Ampicillin, 100 μg/mL
  Growth temperature: 37°C
  Growth strain: XL1 Blue
  Copy number: High Copy
Gene/Insert
  Gene/Insert name: Bid p22 wt (alt name: Bid)
  Species: M. musculus (mouse)
  Insert size (bp): 600
  GenBank ID: NM_007544
  Entrez Gene: Bid (a.k.a. 2700049M22Rik)
  Cloning method: Restriction Enzyme; 5′ cloning site EcoRI (not destroyed); 3′ cloning site EcoRI (not destroyed)
  Sequencing primers: 5′ T7
Terms and licenses: Academic/Nonprofit Terms; Industry Terms: Not Available to Industry
How to cite: 3440 pcDNA3 Bid p22 was a gift from Stanley Korsmeyer (Addgene plasmid # 8774 ; http://n2t.net/addgene:8774 ; RRID:Addgene_8774)
